Addgene plasmid #202019: Flag-GFP-TurboID-NES_pLX304
Purpose: expresses GFP-TurboID in the mammalian cytosol, lentiviral vector
Depositing lab: Alice Ting. Depositing organization: Stanford University. Publication: Dynamic mapping of proteome trafficking within and between living cells by TransitID. Qin W, Cheah JS, Xu C, Messing J, Freibaum BD, Boeynaems S, Taylor JP, Udeshi ND, Carr SA, Ting AY. Cell. 2023 Jun 23:S0092-8674(23)00596-2. doi: 10.1016/j.cell.2023.05.044. PubMed 37385249.
Backbone
  Vector backbone: pLX304
  Total vector size (bp): 9470
  Vector type: Mammalian Expression, Lentiviral
  Selectable markers: Blasticidin
Growth in bacteria
  Bacterial resistance: Ampicillin, 100 μg/mL
  Growth temperature: 30°C
  Growth strain: NEB Stable
  Copy number: Unknown
Gene/Insert
  Gene/Insert name: Flag-GFP-TurboID-NES
  Species: Synthetic
  Insert size (bp): 1761
  Promoter: CMV
  Tag / fusion protein: Flag (N terminal on insert); GFP (N terminal on insert)
  Cloning method: Gibson Cloning
  Sequencing primers: 5′ CMV-F
Terms and licenses: Academic/Nonprofit Terms; Industry Terms: Not Available to Industry
Depositor comments: Please visit https://www.biorxiv.org/content/10.1101/2023.02.07.527548v1 for bioRxiv preprint
How to cite: Flag-GFP-TurboID-NES_pLX304 was a gift from Alice Ting (Addgene plasmid # 202019 ; http://n2t.net/addgene:202019 ; RRID:Addgene_202019)
