[The description below was written by a language model from this plasmid's Addgene catalogue record and pLannotate feature annotations shown in this document.]
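Description:
Flag-GFP-TurboID-NES_pLX304 is a 9,470 bp lentiviral mammalian expression plasmid built on the pLX304 backbone. It is propagated in E. coli through a high-copy ColE1/pUC-type origin with ampicillin selection (AmpR), and it also carries an f1 origin and an SV40 origin. The viral portion has a third-generation, self-inactivating layout. An RSV promoter drives a truncated HIV-1 5' LTR, followed by the Ψ packaging signal with a gag fragment, the Rev response element for Rev-dependent export of the genomic RNA, a cPPT/CTS element, a WPRE to enhance transcript expression, and a ΔU3 3' LTR followed by an SV40 polyadenylation signal. Because of the U3 deletion, the integrated provirus lacks LTR promoter activity, so expression depends on the internal promoters. One of these, the human PGK promoter, drives blasticidin S deaminase, allowing blasticidin selection of transduced cells.

The payload is a 1,761 bp synthetic fusion, inserted by Gibson cloning between the residual Gateway attB1 and attB2 sites and expressed from the CMV enhancer/promoter. It encodes, from N to C terminus, a FLAG epitope, EGFP, the engineered promiscuous biotin ligase TurboID, and a nuclear export signal derived from HIV Rev. The NES keeps the fusion in the cytosol. GFP allows its localization to be checked by fluorescence, and FLAG allows immunodetection. TurboID biotinylates nearby proteins when biotin is supplied, so they can be enriched and identified. The recorded purpose is expression of GFP-TurboID in the mammalian cytosol. The associated publication concerns mapping proteome trafficking within and between living cells, which fits use as a cytosol-localized proximity-labeling enzyme.
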