Features (pLannotate 1.2.2; 33 found; start..end, strand, type, name):
      1..589     +  rep_origin     ori: high-copy-number ColE1/pMB1/pBR322/pUC origin of replication
    772..864     +  CDS            lacI (fragment): lac repressor; lacI; The lac repressor binds to the lac operator to inhibit transcription in E. coli. This inhibition can be relieved by adding lactose or isopropyl-β-D-thiogalactopyranoside (IPTG).
    877..898     +  protein_bind   CAP binding site: CAP binding activates transcription in the presence of cAMP. E. coli catabolite activator protein
    913..943     +  promoter       lac promoter: promoter for the E. coli lac operon
    951..967     +  protein_bind   lac operator: The lac repressor binds to the lac operator to inhibit transcription in E. coli. This inhibition can be relieved by adding lactose or isopropyl-β-D-thiogalactopyranoside (IPTG). lac repressor encoded by lacI
   1012..1030    +  promoter       T3 promoter: promoter for bacteriophage T3 RNA polymerase
   1058..1284    +  promoter       RSV promoter: Rous sarcoma virus enhancer/promoter
   1285..1465    +  LTR            5' LTR (truncated): truncated 5' long terminal repeat (LTR) from HIV-1
   1512..1637    +  misc_feature   HIV-1 Ψ: packaging signal of human immunodeficiency virus type 1
   1621..1984    +  CDS            HIV-1 gag (fragment): gag protein from human immunodeficiency virus 1; gag
   2130..2363    +  misc_feature   RRE: The Rev response element (RRE) of HIV-1 allows for Rev-dependent mRNA export from the nucleus to the cytoplasm.
   2740..2766    +  CDS            Rev (fragment): human immunodeficiency virus 1 (HIV-1) Rev protein; rev; enhances nuclear export of unspliced and incompletely spliced viral mRNAs
   2767..3267    +  promoter       hPGK promoter: human phosphoglycerate kinase 1 promoter
   3279..3674    +  CDS            BSD: blasticidin S deaminase; Aspergillus terreus BSD; confers resistance to blasticidin
   3734..3851    +  misc_feature   cPPT/CTS: central polypurine tract and central termination sequence of HIV-1
   3968..4271    +  enhancer       CMV enhancer: human cytomegalovirus immediate early enhancer
   4272..4475    +  promoter       CMV promoter: human cytomegalovirus (CMV) immediate early promoter
   4498..4522    +  protein_bind   attB1: mutant version of attB; recombination site for the Gateway® BP reaction BP Clonase™
   4546..4566    +  CDS            FLAG (fragment): FLAG® epitope tag, followed by an enterokinase cleavage site
   4573..5289    +  CDS            EGFP: EGFP is a basic (constitutively fluorescent) green fluorescent protein published in 1996, derived from Aequorea victoria. It is reported to be a rapidly-maturing weak dimer with moderate acid sensitivity.
   5308..6264    +  CDS            TurboID: mutant of the E. coli biotin ligase BioID engineered for improved catalytic efficiency (Branon et al., 2018)
   6271..6297    +  CDS            NES: nuclear export signal from the HIV Rev protein (Fischer et al., 1995)
   6323..6347    -  protein_bind   attB2: mutant version of attB; recombination site for the Gateway® BP reaction BP Clonase™
   6380..6968    +  misc_feature   WPRE: woodchuck hepatitis virus posttranscriptional regulatory element
   7019..7038    +  misc_feature   cPPT/CTS (fragment): central polypurine tract and central termination sequence of HIV-1
   7040..7273    +  LTR            3' LTR (ΔU3): self-inactivating 3' long terminal repeat (LTR) from HIV-1
   7351..7472    +  polyA_signal   SV40 poly(A) signal: SV40 polyadenylation signal
   7512..7647    +  rep_origin     SV40 ori: SV40 origin of replication
   7668..7686    -  promoter       T7 promoter: promoter for bacteriophage T7 RNA polymerase
   7694..7849    +  CDS            lacZα (fragment): LacZα fragment of β-galactosidase; lacZ fragment
   7854..8282    +  rep_origin     f1 ori (sequence partly withheld): f1 bacteriophage origin of replication; arrow indicates direction of (+) strand synthesis
   8335..8439    +  promoter       AmpR promoter: bla
   8440..9300    +  CDS            AmpR: β-lactamase; bla; confers resistance to ampicillin, carbenicillin, and related antibiotics
>Addgene plasmid #202019 | Flag-GFP-TurboID-NES_pLX304 | addgene full sequence | sequence record 397591 | Addgene NGS Result
TTGAGATCCTTTTTTTCTGCGCGTAATCTGCTGCTTGCAAACAAAAAAACCACCGCTACCAGCGGTGGTT
TGTTTGCCGGATCAAGAGCTACCAACTCTTTTTCCGAAGGTAACTGGCTTCAGCAGAGCGCAGATACCAA
ATACTGTTCTTCTAGTGTAGCCGTAGTTAGGCCACCACTTCAAGAACTCTGTAGCACCGCCTACATACCT
CGCTCTGCTAATCCTGTTACCAGTGGCTGCTGCCAGTGGCGATAAGTCGTGTCTTACCGGGTTGGACTCA
AGACGATAGTTACCGGATAAGGCGCAGCGGTCGGGCTGAACGGGGGGTTCGTGCACACAGCCCAGCTTGG
AGCGAACGACCTACACCGAACTGAGATACCTACAGCGTGAGCTATGAGAAAGCGCCACGCTTCCCGAAGG
GAGAAAGGCGGACAGGTATCCGGTAAGCGGCAGGGTCGGAACAGGAGAGCGCACGAGGGAGCTTCCAGGG
GGAAACGCCTGGTATCTTTATAGTCCTGTCGGGTTTCGCCACCTCTGACTTGAGCGTCGATTTTTGTGAT
GCTCGTCAGGGGGGCGGAGCCTATGGAAAAACGCCAGCAACGCGGCCTTTTTACGGTTCCTGGCCTTTTG
CTGGCCTTTTGCTCACATGTTCTTTCCTGCGTTATCCCCTGATTCTGTGGATAACCGTATTACCGCCTTT
GAGTGAGCTGATACCGCTCGCCGCAGCCGAACGACCGAGCGCAGCGAGTCAGTGAGCGAGGAAGCGGAAG
AGCGCCCAATACGCAAACCGCCTCTCCCCGCGCGTTGGCCGATTCATTAATGCAGCTGGCACGACAGGTT
TCCCGACTGGAAAGCGGGCAGTGAGCGCAACGCAATTAATGTGAGTTAGCTCACTCATTAGGCACCCCAG
GCTTTACACTTTATGCTTCCGGCTCGTATGTTGTGTGGAATTGTGAGCGGATAACAATTTCACACAGGAA
ACAGCTATGACCATGATTACGCCAAGCGCGCAATTAACCCTCACTAAAGGGAACAAAAGCTGGAGCTGCA
AGCTTAATGTAGTCTTATGCAATACTCTTGTAGTCTTGCAACATGGTAACGATGAGTTAGCAACATGCCT
TACAAGGAGAGAAAAAGCACCGTGCATGCCGATTGGTGGAAGTAAGGTGGTACGATCGTGCCTTATTAGG
AAGGCAACAGACGGGTCTGACATGGATTGGACGAACCACTGAATTGCCGCATTGCAGAGATATTGTATTT
AAGTGCCTAGCTCGATACATAAACGGGTCTCTCTGGTTAGACCAGATCTGAGCCTGGGAGCTCTCTGGCT
AACTAGGGAACCCACTGCTTAAGCCTCAATAAAGCTTGCCTTGAGTGCTTCAAGTAGTGTGTGCCCGTCT
GTTGTGTGACTCTGGTAACTAGAGATCCCTCAGACCCTTTTAGTCAGTGTGGAAAATCTCTAGCAGTGGC
GCCCGAACAGGGACTTGAAAGCGAAAGGGAAACCAGAGGAGCTCTCTCGACGCAGGACTCGGCTTGCTGA
AGCGCGCACGGCAAGAGGCGAGGGGCGGCGACTGGTGAGTACGCCAAAAATTTTGACTAGCGGAGGCTAG
AAGGAGAGAGATGGGTGCGAGAGCGTCAGTATTAAGCGGGGGAGAATTAGATCGCGATGGGAAAAAATTC
GGTTAAGGCCAGGGGGAAAGAAAAAATATAAATTAAAACATATAGTATGGGCAAGCAGGGAGCTAGAACG
ATTCGCAGTTAATCCTGGCCTGTTAGAAACATCAGAAGGCTGTAGACAAATACTGGGACAGCTACAACCA
TCCCTTCAGACAGGATCAGAAGAACTTAGATCATTATATAATACAGTAGCAACCCTCTATTGTGTGCATC
AAAGGATAGAGATAAAAGACACCAAGGAAGCTTTAGACAAGATAGAGGAAGAGCAAAACAAAAGTAAGAC
CACCGCACAGCAAGCGGCCGCTGATCTTCAGACCTGGAGGAGGAGATATGAGGGACAATTGGAGAAGTGA
ATTATATAAATATAAAGTAGTAAAAATTGAACCATTAGGAGTAGCACCCACCAAGGCAAAGAGAAGAGTG
GTGCAGAGAGAAAAAAGAGCAGTGGGAATAGGAGCTTTGTTCCTTGGGTTCTTGGGAGCAGCAGGAAGCA
CTATGGGCGCAGCGTCAATGACGCTGACGGTACAGGCCAGACAATTATTGTCTGGTATAGTGCAGCAGCA
GAACAATTTGCTGAGGGCTATTGAGGCGCAACAGCATCTGTTGCAACTCACAGTCTGGGGCATCAAGCAG
CTCCAGGCAAGAATCCTGGCTGTGGAAAGATACCTAAAGGATCAACAGCTCCTGGGGATTTGGGGTTGCT
CTGGAAAACTCATTTGCACCACTGCTGTGCCTTGGAATGCTAGTTGGAGTAATAAATCTCTGGAACAGAT
TTGGAATCACACGACCTGGATGGAGTGGGACAGAGAAATTAACAATTACACAAGCTTAATACACTCCTTA
ATTGAAGAATCGCAAAACCAGCAAGAAAAGAATGAACAAGAATTATTGGAATTAGATAAATGGGCAAGTT
TGTGGAATTGGTTTAACATAACAAATTGGCTGTGGTATATAAAATTATTCATAATGATAGTAGGAGGCTT
GGTAGGTTTAAGAATAGTTTTTGCTGTACTTTCTATAGTGAATAGAGTTAGGCAGGGATATTCACCATTA
TCGTTTCAGACCCACCTCCCAACCCCGAGGGGACCCTTGCGCCTTTTCCAAGGCAGCCCTGGGTTTGCGC
AGGGACGCGGCTGCTCTGGGCGTGGTTCCGGGAAACGCAGCGGCGCCGACCCTGGGTCTCGCACATTCTT
CACGTCCGTTCGCAGCGTCACCCGGATCTTCGCCGCTACCCTTGTGGGCCCCCCGGCGACGCTTCCTGCT
CCGCCCCTAAGTCGGGAAGGTTCCTTGCGGTTCGCGGCGTGCCGGACGTGACAAACGGAAGCCGCACGTC
TCACTAGTACCCTCGCAGACGGACAGCGCCAGGGAGCAATGGCAGCGCGCCGACCGCGATGGGCTGTGGC
CAATAGCGGCTGCTCAGCAGGGCGCGCCGAGAGCAGCGGCCGGGAAGGGGCGGTGCGGGAGGCGGGGTGT
GGGGCGGTAGTGTGGGCCCTGTTCCTGCCCGCGCGGTGTTCCGCATTCTGCAAGCCTCCGGAGCGCACGT
CGGCAGTCGGCTCCCTCGTTGACCGAATCACCGACCTCTCTCCCCAGGGGGTACCACCATGGCCAAGCCT
TTGTCTCAAGAAGAATCCACCCTCATTGAAAGAGCAACGGCTACAATCAACAGCATCCCCATCTCTGAAG
ACTACAGCGTCGCCAGCGCAGCTCTCTCTAGCGACGGCCGCATCTTCACTGGTGTCAATGTATATCATTT
TACTGGGGGACCTTGTGCAGAACTCGTGGTGCTGGGCACTGCTGCTGCTGCGGCAGCTGGCAACCTGACT
TGTATCGTCGCGATCGGAAATGAGAACAGGGGCATCTTGAGCCCCTGCGGACGGTGCCGACAGGTGCTTC
TCGATCTGCATCCTGGGATCAAAGCCATAGTGAAGGACAGTGATGGACAGCCGACGGCAGTTGGGATTCG
TGAATTGCTGCCCTCTGGTTATGTGTGGGAGGGCCTGCAGCTGCAGTAGTAAGAATTCTAGATCTTGAGA
CAAATGGCAGTATTCATCCACAATTTTAAAAGAAAAGGGGGGATTGGGGGGTACAGTGCAGGGGAAAGAA
TAGTAGACATAATAGCAACAGACATACAAACTAAAGAATTACAAAAACAAATTACAAAAATTCAAAATTT
TCGGGTTTATTACAGGGACAGCAGAGATCCACTTTGGCGCCGGCTCGAGGGGGCCCGGGGTTATTAATAG
TAATCAATTACGGGGTCATTAGTTCATAGCCCATATATGGAGTTCCGCGTTACATAACTTACGGTAAATG
GCCCGCCTGGCTGACCGCCCAACGACCCCCGCCCATTGACGTCAATAATGACGTATGTTCCCATAGTAAC
GCCAATAGGGACTTTCCATTGACGTCAATGGGTGGAGTATTTACGGTAAACTGCCCACTTGGCAGTACAT
CAAGTGTATCATATGCCAAGTACGCCCCCTATTGACGTCAATGACGGTAAATGGCCCGCCTGGCATTATG
CCCAGTACATGACCTTATGGGACTTTCCTACTTGGCAGTACATCTACGTATTAGTCATCGCTATTACCAT
GGTGATGCGGTTTTGGCAGTACATCAATGGGCGTGGATAGCGGTTTGACTCACGGGGATTTCCAAGTCTC
CACCCCATTGACGTCAATGGGAGTTTGTTTTGGCACCAAAATCAACGGGACTTTCCAAAATGTCGTAACA
ACTCCGCCCCATTGACGCAAATGGGCGGTAGGCGTGTACGGTGGGAGGTCTATATAAGCAGAGCTCTCTG
GCTAACTGTCGGGATCAACAAGTTTGTACAAAAAAGCAGGCTTCGAAGGAGATAGAACCATGGACTACAA
GGACGACGATGACAAGGGATCCATGGTGAGCAAGGGCGAGGAGCTGTTCACCGGGGTGGTGCCCATCCTG
GTCGAGCTGGACGGCGACGTAAACGGCCACAAGTTCAGCGTGTCCGGCGAGGGCGAGGGCGATGCCACCT
ACGGCAAGCTGACCCTGAAGTTCATCTGCACCACCGGCAAGCTGCCCGTGCCCTGGCCCACCCTCGTGAC
CACCCTGACCTACGGCGTGCAGTGCTTCAGCCGCTACCCCGACCACATGAAGCAGCACGACTTCTTCAAG
TCCGCCATGCCCGAAGGCTACGTCCAGGAGCGCACCATCTTCTTCAAGGACGACGGCAACTACAAGACCC
GCGCCGAGGTGAAGTTCGAGGGCGACACCCTGGTGAACCGCATCGAGCTGAAGGGCATCGACTTCAAGGA
GGACGGCAACATCCTGGGGCACAAGCTGGAGTACAACTACAACAGCCACAACGTCTATATCATGGCCGAC
AAGCAGAAGAACGGCATCAAGGTGAACTTCAAGATCCGCCACAACATCGAGGACGGCAGCGTGCAGCTCG
CCGACCACTACCAGCAGAACACCCCCATCGGCGACGGCCCCGTGCTGCTGCCCGACAACCACTACCTGAG
CACCCAGTCCGCCCTGAGCAAAGACCCCAACGAGAAGCGCGATCACATGGTCCTGCTGGAGTTCGTGACC
GCCGCCGGGATCACTCTCGGCATGGACGAGCTGTACAAGGGGGGAGGCGGGGGTAGTAAAGACAATACTG
TGCCTCTGAAGCTGATCGCTCTCCTGGCTAATGGCGAGTTCCATAGTGGCGAACAGCTGGGAGAAACCCT
GGGCATGTCCAGGGCCGCTATCAACAAGCACATTCAGACTCTGCGCGACTGGGGCGTGGACGTGTTCACC
GTGCCCGGAAAGGGCTACTCTCTGCCCGAGCCTATCCCGCTGCTGAACGCTAAACAGATTCTGGGACAGC
TGGACGGCGGGAGCGTGGCAGTCCTGCCTGTGGTCGACTCCACCAATCAGTACCTGCTGGATCGAATCGG
CGAGCTGAAGAGTGGGGATGCTTGCATTGCAGAATATCAGCAGGCAGGGAGAGGAAGCAGAGGGAGGAAA
TGGTTCTCTCCTTTTGGAGCTAACCTGTACCTGAGTATGTTTTGGCGCCTGAAGCGGGGACCAGCAGCAA
TCGGCCTGGGCCCGGTCATCGGAATTGTCATGGCAGAAGCGCTGCGAAAGCTGGGAGCAGACAAGGTGCG
AGTCAAATGGCCCAATGACCTGTATCTGCAGGATAGAAAGCTGGCAGGCATCCTGGTGGAGCTGGCCGGA
ATAACAGGCGATGCTGCACAGATCGTCATTGGCGCCGGGATTAACGTGGCTATGAGGCGCGTGGAGGAAA
GCGTGGTCAATCAGGGCTGGATCACACTGCAGGAAGCAGGGATTAACCTGGACAGGAATACTCTGGCCGC
TACGCTGATCCGAGAGCTGCGGGCAGCCCTGGAACTGTTCGAGCAGGAAGGCCTGGCTCCATATCTGCCA
CGGTGGGAGAAGCTGGATAACTTCATCAATAGACCCGTGAAGCTGATCATTGGGGACAAAGAGATTTTCG
GGATTAGCCGGGGGATTGATAAACAGGGAGCCCTGCTGCTGGAACAGGACGGAGTTATCAAACCCTGGAT
GGGCGGAGAAATCAGTCTGCGGTCTGCCGAAAAGCTGCAGCTGCCTCCCCTGGAGCGCCTGACCCTGGAC
TAATCTAGAGGGCCCGTTTAAGACCCAGCTTTCTTGTACAAAGTGGTGCTAGCGCTAACCGGTGGCGCGT
TAAGTCGACAATCAACCTCTGGATTACAAAATTTGTGAAAGATTGACTGGTATTCTTAACTATGTTGCTC
CTTTTACGCTATGTGGATACGCTGCTTTAATGCCTTTGTATCATGCTATTGCTTCCCGTATGGCTTTCAT
TTTCTCCTCCTTGTATAAATCCTGGTTGCTGTCTCTTTATGAGGAGTTGTGGCCCGTTGTCAGGCAACGT
GGCGTGGTGTGCACTGTGTTTGCTGACGCAACCCCCACTGGTTGGGGCATTGCCACCACCTGTCAGCTCC
TTTCCGGGACTTTCGCTTTCCCCCTCCCTATTGCCACGGCGGAACTCATCGCCGCCTGCCTTGCCCGCTG
CTGGACAGGGGCTCGGCTGTTGGGCACTGACAATTCCGTGGTGTTGTCGGGGAAATCATCGTCCTTTCCT
TGGCTGCTCGCCTGTGTTGCCACCTGGATTCTGCGCGGGACGTCCTTCTGCTACGTCCCTTCGGCCCTCA
ATCCAGCGGACCTTCCTTCCCGCGGCCTGCTGCCGGCTCTGCGGCCTCTTCCGCGTCTTCGCCTTCGCCC
TCAGACGAGTCGGATCTCCCTTTGGGCCGCCTCCCCGCGTCGACTTTAAGACCAATGACTTACAAGGCAG
CTGTAGATCTTAGCCACTTTTTAAAAGAAAAGGGGGGACTGGAAGGGCTAATTCACTCCCAACGAAGACA
AGATCTGCTTTTTGCTTGTACTGGGTCTCTCTGGTTAGACCAGATCTGAGCCTGGGAGCTCTCTGGCTAA
CTAGGGAACCCACTGCTTAAGCCTCAATAAAGCTTGCCTTGAGTGCTTCAAGTAGTGTGTGCCCGTCTGT
TGTGTGACTCTGGTAACTAGAGATCCCTCAGACCCTTTTAGTCAGTGTGGAAAATCTCTAGCAGTACGTA
TAGTAGTTCATGTCATCTTATTATTCAGTATTTATAACTTGCAAAGAAATGAATATCAGAGAGTGAGAGG
AACTTGTTTATTGCAGCTTATAATGGTTACAAATAAAGCAATAGCATCACAAATTTCACAAATAAAGCAT
TTTTTTCACTGCATTCTAGTTGTGGTTTGTCCAAACTCATCAATGTATCTTATCATGTCTGGCTCTAGCT
ATCCCGCCCCTAACTCCGCCCATCCCGCCCCTAACTCCGCCCAGTTCCGCCCATTCTCCGCCCCATGGCT
GACTAATTTTTTTTATTTATGCAGAGGCCGAGGCCGCCTCGGCCTCTGAGCTATTCCAGAAGTAGTGAGG
AGGCTTTTTTGGAGGCCTAGGGACGTACCCAATTCGCCCTATAGTGAGTCGTATTACGCGCGCTCACTGG
CCGTCGTTTTACAACGTCGTGACTGGGAAAACCCTGGCGTTACCCAACTTAATCGCCTTGCAGCACATCC
CCCTTTCGCCAGCTGGCGTAATAGCGAAGAGGCCCGCACCGATCGCCCTTCCCAACAGTTGCGCAGCCTG
AATGGCGAATGGG
[124 nt withheld, positions 7854-7977]
C
[91 nt withheld, positions 7979-8069]
A
[49 nt withheld, positions 8071-8119]
CCTTTGACGTTGGAGTCCACGTTCTTT
[37 nt withheld, positions 8147-8183]
ACCCTATCTCGGTCTATTCTTTTGATTTATAAGGGATTTTGCCGATTTCGGCCTATTGGTTAAAAAATGA
GCTGATTTAACAAAAATTTAACGCGAATTTTAACAAAATATTAACGCTTACAATTTAGGTGGCACTTTTC
GGGGAAATGTGCGCGGAACCCCTATTTGTTTATTTTTCTAAATACATTCAAATATGTATCCGCTCATGAG
ACAATAACCCTGATAAATGCTTCAATAATATTGAAAAAGGAAGAGTATGAGTATTCAACATTTCCGTGTC
GCCCTTATTCCCTTTTTTGCGGCATTTTGCCTTCCTGTTTTTGCTCACCCAGAAACGCTGGTGAAAGTAA
AAGATGCTGAAGATCAGTTGGGTGCACGAGTGGGTTACATCGAACTGGATCTCAACAGCGGTAAGATCCT
TGAGAGTTTTCGCCCCGAAGAACGTTTTCCAATGATGAGCACTTTTAAAGTTCTGCTATGTGGCGCGGTA
TTATCCCGTATTGACGCCGGGCAAGAGCAACTCGGTCGCCGCATACACTATTCTCAGAATGACTTGGTTG
AGTACTCACCAGTCACAGAAAAGCATCTTACGGATGGCATGACAGTAAGAGAATTATGCAGTGCTGCCAT
AACCATGAGTGATAACACTGCGGCCAACTTACTTCTGACAACGATCGGAGGACCGAAGGAGCTAACCGCT
TTTTTGCACAACATGGGGGATCATGTAACTCGCCTTGATCGTTGGGAACCGGAGCTGAATGAAGCCATAC
CAAACGACGAGCGTGACACCACGATGCCTGTAGCAATGGCAACAACGTTGCGCAAACTATTAACTGGCGA
ACTACTTACTCTAGCTTCCCGGCAACAATTAATAGACTGGATGGAGGCGGATAAAGTTGCAGGACCACTT
CTGCGCTCGGCCCTTCCGGCTGGCTGGTTTATTGCTGATAAATCTGGAGCCGGTGAGCGTGGGTCTCGCG
GTATCATTGCAGCACTGGGGCCAGATGGTAAGCCCTCCCGTATCGTAGTTATCTACACGACGGGGAGTCA
GGCAACTATGGATGAACGAAATAGACAGATCGCTGAGATAGGTGCCTCACTGATTAAGCATTGGTAACTG
TCAGACCAAGTTTACTCATATATACTTTAGATTGATTTAAAACTTCATTTTTAATTTAAAAGGATCTAGG
TGAAGATCCTTTTTGATAATCTCATGACCAAAATCCCTTAACGTGAGTTTTCGTTCCACTGAGCGTCAGA
CCCCGTAGAAAAGATCAAAGGATCTTC
